>Addgene plasmid #169326 | pCDNA5/FRT/TO_HaloTag9_T2A_EGFP | addgene full sequence | sequence record 333234 | Addgene NGS Result
GACGGATCGGGAGATCTCCCGATCCCCTATGGTGCACTCTCAGTACAATCTGCTCTGATGCCGCATAGTT
AAGCCAGTATCTGCTCCCTGCTTGTGTGTTGGAGGTCGCTGAGTAGTGCGCGAGCAAAATTTAAGCTACA
ACAAGGCAAGGCTTGACCGACAATTGCATGAAGAATCTGCTTAGGGTTAGGCGTTTTGCGCTGCTTCGCG
ATGTACGGGCCAGATATACGCGTTGACATTGATTATTGACTAGTTATTAATAGTAATCAATTACGGGGTC
ATTAGTTCATAGCCCATATATGGAGTTCCGCGTTACATAACTTACGGTAAATGGCCCGCCTGGCTGACCG
CCCAACGACCCCCGCCCATTGACGTCAATAATGACGTATGTTCCCATAGTAACGCCAATAGGGACTTTCC
ATTGACGTCAATGGGTGGAGTATTTACGGTAAACTGCCCACTTGGCAGTACATCAAGTGTATCATATGCC
AAGTACGCCCCCTATTGACGTCAATGACGGTAAATGGCCCGCCTGGCATTATGCCCAGTACATGACCTTA
TGGGACTTTCCTACTTGGCAGTACATCTACGTATTAGTCATCGCTATTACCATGGTGATGCGGTTTTGGC
AGTACATCAATGGGCGTGGATAGCGGTTTGACTCACGGGGATTTCCAAGTCTCCACCCCATTGACGTCAA
TGGGAGTTTGTTTTGGCACCAAAATCAACGGGACTTTCCAAAATGTCGTAACAACTCCGCCCCATTGACG
CAAATGGGCGGTAGGCGTGTACGGTGGGAGGTCTATATAAGCAGAGCTCTCCCTATCAGTGATAGAGATC
TCCCTATCAGTGATAGAGATCGTCGACGAGCTCGTTTAGTGAACCGTCAGATCGCCTGGAGACGCCATCC
ACGCTGTTTTGACCTCCATAGAAGACACCGGGACCGATCCAGCCTCCGGACTCTAGCGTTTAAACTTAAG
CTTGGTACCGAGCTCGGATCCACTAGTCCAGTGTGGTGGAATTCTGCAGATATCCAGCAACCATGGAAAT
CGGTACTGGCTTTCCATTCGACCCCCATTATGTGGAAGTCCTGGGCGAGCGCATGCACTACGTCGATGTT
GGTCCGCGCGATGGCACCCCTGTGCTGTTCCTGCACGGTAACCCGACCTCCTCCTACGTGTGGCGCAACA
TCATCCCGCATGTTGCACCGACCCATCGCTGCATTGCTCCAGACCTGATCGGTATGGGCAAATCCGACAA
ACCAGACCTGGGTTATTTCTTCGACGACCACGTCCGCTTCATGGATGCCTTCATCGAAGCCCTGGGTCTG
GAAGAGGTCGTCCTGGTCATTCACGACTGGGGCTCCGCTCTGGGTTTCCACTGGGCCAAGCGCAATCCAG
AGCGCGTCAAAGGTATTGCATTTATGGAGTTCATCCGCCCTATCCCGACCTGGGACGAATGGCCAGAATT
TGCCCGCGAGACCTTCCAGGCCTTCCGCACCACCGACGTCGGCCGCAAGCTGATCATCGATCATAACGTT
TTTATCGAGGGTACGCTGCGTATGGGTGTCGTCCGCCCGCTGACTGAAGTCGAGATGGACCATTACCGCG
AGCCGTTCCTGAATCCTGTTGACCGCGAGCCACTGTGGCGCTTCCCAAACGAGCTGCCAATCGCCGGTGA
GCCAGCGAACATCGTCGCGCTGGTCGAAGAATACATGGACTGGCTGCACCAGTCCCCTGTCCCGAAGCTG
CTGTTCTGGGGCACCCCAGGCGTTCTGATCCCACCGGCCGAAGCCGCTCGCCTGGCCAAAAGCCTGCCTA
ACTGCAAGGCTGTGGACATCGGCCCGGGTCTGAATCTGCTGCAAGAAGACAACCCGGACCTGATCGGCAG
CGAGATCGCGCGCTGGCTGTCCACGCTCGAGATTTCCGGCGGCAGTGGAGAGGGCAGAGGAAGTCTGCTA
ACATGCGGTGACGTCGAGGAGAATCCTGGCCCAGTGAGCAAGGGCGAGGAGCTGTTCACCGGGGTGGTGC
CCATCCTGGTCGAGCTGGACGGCGACGTAAACGGCCACAAGTTCAGCGTGTCCGGCGAGGGCGAGGGCGA
TGCCACCTACGGCAAGCTGACCCTGAAGTTCATCTGCACCACCGGCAAGCTGCCCGTGCCCTGGCCCACC
CTCGTGACCACCCTGACCTACGGCGTGCAGTGCTTCAGCCGCTACCCCGACCACATGAAGCAGCACGACT
TCTTCAAGTCCGCCATGCCCGAAGGCTACGTCCAGGAGCGCACCATCTTCTTCAAGGACGACGGCAACTA
CAAGACCCGCGCCGAGGTGAAGTTCGAGGGCGACACCCTGGTGAACCGCATCGAGCTGAAGGGCATCGAC
TTCAAGGAGGACGGCAACATCCTGGGGCACAAGCTGGAGTACAACTACAACAGCCACAACGTCTATATCA
TGGCCGACAAGCAGAAGAACGGCATCAAGGTGAACTTCAAGATCCGCCACAACATCGAGGACGGCAGCGT
GCAGCTCGCCGACCACTACCAGCAGAACACCCCCATCGGCGACGGCCCCGTGCTGCTGCCCGACAACCAC
TACCTGAGCACCCAGTCCGCCCTGAGCAAAGACCCCAACGAGAAGCGCGATCACATGGTCCTGCTGGAGT
TCGTGACCGCCGCCGGGATCACTCTCGGCATGGACGAGCTGTACAAGTGACCGCTCGAGTCTAGAGGGCC
CGTTTAAACCCGCTGATCAGCCTCGACTGTGCCTTCTAGTTGCCAGCCATCTGTTGTTTGCCCCTCCCCC
GTGCCTTCCTTGACCCTGGAAGGTGCCACTCCCACTGTCCTTTCCTAATAAAATGAGGAAATTGCATCGC
ATTGTCTGAGTAGGTGTCATTCTATTCTGGGGGGTGGGGTGGGGCAGGACAGCAAGGGGGAGGATTGGGA
AGACAATAGCAGGCATGCTGGGGATGCGGTGGGCTCTATGGCTTCTGAGGCGGAAAGAACCAGCTGGGGC
TCTAGGGGGTATCCCC
[124 nt withheld, positions 3027-3150]
C
[91 nt withheld, positions 3152-3242]
AGGGTGATGGTTCACGTACCTAGAAGTTCCTATTCCGAAGTTCCTATTCTCTAGAAAGTATAGGAACTTC
CTTGGCCAAAAAGCCTGAACTCACCGCGACGTCTGTCGAGAAGTTTCTGATCGAAAAGTTCGACAGCGTC
TCCGACCTGATGCAGCTCTCGGAGGGCGAAGAATCTCGTGCTTTCAGCTTCGATGTAGGAGGGCGTGGAT
ATGTCCTGCGGGTAAATAGCTGCGCCGATGGTTTCTACAAAGATCGTTATGTTTATCGGCACTTTGCATC
GGCCGCGCTCCCGATTCCGGAAGTGCTTGACATTGGGGAATTCAGCGAGAGCCTGACCTATTGCATCTCC
CGCCGTGCACAGGGTGTCACGTTGCAAGACCTGCCTGAAACCGAACTGCCCGCTGTTCTGCAGCCGGTCG
CGGAGGCCATGGATGCGATCGCTGCGGCCGATCTTAGCCAGACGAGCGGGTTCGGCCCATTCGGACCGCA
AGGAATCGGTCAATACACTACATGGCGTGATTTCATATGCGCGATTGCTGATCCCCATGTGTATCACTGG
CAAACTGTGATGGACGACACCGTCAGTGCGTCCGTCGCGCAGGCTCTCGATGAGCTGATGCTTTGGGCCG
AGGACTGCCCCGAAGTCCGGCACCTCGTGCACGCGGATTTCGGCTCCAACAATGTCCTGACGGACAATGG
CCGCATAACAGCGGTCATTGACTGGAGCGAGGCGATGTTCGGGGATTCCCAATACGAGGTCGCCAACATC
TTCTTCTGGAGGCCGTGGTTGGCTTGTATGGAGCAGCAGACGCGCTACTTCGAGCGGAGGCATCCGGAGC
TTGCAGGATCGCCGCGGCTCCGGGCGTATATGCTCCGCATTGGTCTTGACCAACTCTATCAGAGCTTGGT
TGACGGCAATTTCGATGATGCAGCTTGGGCGCAGGGTCGATGCGACGCAATCGTCCGATCCGGAGCCGGG
ACTGTCGGGCGTACACAAATCGCCCGCAGAAGCGCGGCCGTCTGGACCGATGGCTGTGTAGAAGTACTCG
CCGATAGTGGAAACCGACGCCCCAGCACTCGTCCGAGGGCAAAGGAATAGCACGTACTACGAGATTTCGA
TTCCACCGCCGCCTTCTATGAAAGGTTGGGCTTCGGAATCGTTTTCCGGGACGCCGGCTGGATGATCCTC
CAGCGCGGGGATCTCATGCTGGAGTTCTTCGCCCACCCCAACTTGTTTATTGCAGCTTATAATGGTTACA
AATAAAGCAATAGCATCACAAATTTCACAAATAAAGCATTTTTTTCACTGCATTCTAGTTGTGGTTTGTC
CAAACTCATCAATGTATCTTATCATGTCTGTATACCGTCGACCTCTAGCTAGAGCTTGGCGTAATCATGG
TCATAGCTGTTTCCTGTGTGAAATTGTTATCCGCTCACAATTCCACACAACATACGAGCCGGAAGCATAA
AGTGTAAAGCCTGGGGTGCCTAATGAGTGAGCTAACTCACATTAATTGCGTTGCGCTCACTGCCCGCTTT
CCAGTCGGGAAACCTGTCGTGCCAGCTGCATTAATGAATCGGCCAACGCGCGGGGAGAGGCGGTTTGCGT
ATTGGGCGCTCTTCCGCTTCCTCGCTCACTGACTCGCTGCGCTCGGTCGTTCGGCTGCGGCGAGCGGTAT
CAGCTCACTCAAAGGCGGTAATACGGTTATCCACAGAATCAGGGGATAACGCAGGAAAGAACATGTGAGC
AAAAGGCCAGCAAAAGGCCAGGAACCGTAAAAAGGCCGCGTTGCTGGCGTTTTTCCATAGGCTCCGCCCC
CCTGACGAGCATCACAAAAATCGACGCTCAAGTCGGAGGTGGCGAAACCCGACAGGACTATAAAGATACC
AGGCGTTTCCCCCTGGAAGCTCCCTCATGCGCTCTCCTGTTCCGACCCTGCCGCTTACCGGATACCTGTC
CGCCTTTCTCCCTTCGGGAAGCGTGGCGCTTTCTCATAGCTCACGCTGTAGGTATCTCAGTTCGGTGTAG
GTCGTTCGCTCCAAGCTGGGCTGTGTGCACGAACCCCCCGTTCAGCCCGACCGCTGCGCCTTATCCGGTA
ACTATCGTCTTGAGTCCAACCCGGTAAGACACGACTTATCGCCACTGGCAGCAGCCACTGGTAACAGGAT
TAGCAGAGCGAGGTATGTAGGCGGTGCTACAGAGTTCTTGAAGTGGTGGCCTAACTACGGCTACACTAGA
AGAACAGTATTTGGTATCTGCGCTCTGCTGAAGCCAGTTACCTTCGGAAAAAGAGTTGGTAGCTCTTGAT
CCGGCAAACAAACCACCGCTGGTAGCGGTGGTTTTTTTGTTTGCAAGCAGCAGATTACGCGCAGAAAAAA
AGGATCTCAAGAAGATCCTTTGATCTTTTCTACGGGGTCTGACGCTCAGTGGAACGAAAACTCACGTTAA
GGGATTTTGGTCATGAGATTATCAAAAAGGATCTTCACCTAGATCCTTTTAAATTAAAAATGAAGTTTTA
AATCAATCTAAAGTATATATGAGTAAACTTGGTCTGACAGTTACCAATGCTTAATCAGTGAGGCACCTAT
CTCAGCGATCTGTCTATTTCGTTCATCCATAGTTGCCTGACTCCCCGTCGTGTAGATAACTACGATACGG
GAGGGCTTACCATCTGGCCCCAGTGCTGCAATGATACCGCGAGACCCACGCTCACCGGCTCCAGATTTAT
CAGCAATAAACCAGCCAGCCGGAAGGGCCGAGCGCAGAAGTGGTCCTGCAACTTTATCCGCCTCCATCCA
GTCTATTAATTGTTGCCGGGAAGCTAGAGTAAGTAGTTCGCCAGTTAATAGTTTGCGCAACGTTGTTGCC
ATTGCTACAGGCATCGTGGTGTCACGCTCGTCGTTTGGTATGGCTTCATTCAGCTCCGGTTCCCAACGAT
CAAGGCGAGTTACATGATCCCCCATGTTGTGCAAAAAAGCGGTTAGCTCCTTCGGTCCTCCGATCGTTGT
CAGAAGTAAGTTGGCCGCAGTGTTATCACTCATGGTTATGGCAGCACTGCATAATTCTCTTACTGTCATG
CCATCCGTAAGATGCTTTTCTGTGACTGGTGAGTACTCAACCAAGTCATTCTGAGAATAGTGTATGCGGC
GACCGAGTTGCTCTTGCCCGGCGTCAATACGGGATAATACCGCGCCACATAGCAGAACTTTAAAAGTGCT
CATCATTGGAAAACGTTCTTCGGGGCGAAAACTCTCAAGGATCTTACCGCTGTTGAGATCCAGTTCGATG
TAACCCACTCGTGCACCCAACTGATCTTCAGCATCTTTTACTTTCACCAGCGTTTCTGGGTGAGCAAAAA
CAGGAAGGCAAAATGCCGCAAAAAAGGGAATAAGGGCGACACGGAAATGTTGAATACTCATACTCTTCCT
TTTTCAATATTATTGAAGCATTTATCAGGGTTATTGTCTCATGAGCGGATACATATTTGAATGTATTTAG
AAAAATAAACAAATAGGGGTTCCGCGCACATTTCCCCGAAAAGTGCCACCTGACGTC
Features (pLannotate 1.2.2; 22 found; start..end, strand, type, name):
     28..80      -  misc_feature   bom (fragment): basis of mobility region from pBR322
    235..614     +  enhancer       CMV enhancer: human cytomegalovirus immediate early enhancer
    615..818     +  promoter       CMV promoter: human cytomegalovirus (CMV) immediate early promoter
    820..839     +  promoter       PLtetO-1 promoter (fragment): modified phage lambda PL promoter with tet operator sites (Lutz and Bujard, 1997)
    841..860     +  promoter       PLtetO-1 promoter (fragment): modified phage lambda PL promoter with tet operator sites (Lutz and Bujard, 1997)
    868..901     +  promoter       TRE3GV promoter (fragment): 3rd-generation Tet-responsive promoter that can be activated by binding of Tet-On® 3G, optimized for retroviral and lentiviral vectors
   1046..1930    +  CDS            HaloTag®: modified bacterial dehalogenase that forms covalent bonds with chloroalkane derivatives
   1994..2710    +  CDS            EBFP: enhanced blue variant of GFP mammalian codon-optimized
   2757..2981    +  polyA_signal   bGH poly(A) signal: bovine growth hormone polyadenylation signal
   2985..3006    +  promoter       SV40 promoter (fragment): SV40 enhancer and early promoter
   3027..3260    +  rep_origin     f1 ori (fragment) (sequence partly withheld): f1 bacteriophage origin of replication; arrow indicates direction of (+) strand synthesis
   3265..3312    +  protein_bind   FRT: FLP-mediated recombination occurs in the 8-bp core sequence TCTAGAAA (Turan and Bode, 2011). FLP recombinase from the Saccharomyces cerevisiae 2μ plasmid
   3320..4342    +  CDS            HygR: aminoglycoside phosphotransferase from E. coli; aph(4)-Ia; confers resistance to hygromycin
   4352..4477    +  CDS            ble (fragment): BLE_KLEPN - Experimental evidence at protein level: Swiss-Prot protein existence level 1. Binding protein with a strong affinity to the bleomycin family of antibiotics. Binds to CL990; an antimitotic-antibiotic compound. From Klebsiella pneumoniae.
   4472..4593    +  polyA_signal   SV40 poly(A) signal: SV40 polyadenylation signal
   4666..4682    -  protein_bind   lac operator: The lac repressor binds to the lac operator to inhibit transcription in E. coli. This inhibition can be relieved by adding lactose or isopropyl-β-D-thiogalactopyranoside (IPTG). lac repressor encoded by lacI
   4690..4720    -  promoter       lac promoter: promoter for the E. coli lac operon
   4735..4756    -  protein_bind   CAP binding site: CAP binding activates transcription in the presence of cAMP. E. coli catabolite activator protein
   4769..4861    -  CDS            lacI (fragment): lac repressor; lacI; The lac repressor binds to the lac operator to inhibit transcription in E. coli. This inhibition can be relieved by adding lactose or isopropyl-β-D-thiogalactopyranoside (IPTG).
   5044..5632    -  rep_origin     ori: high-copy-number ColE1/pMB1/pBR322/pUC origin of replication
   5803..6663    -  CDS            AmpR: β-lactamase; bla; confers resistance to ampicillin, carbenicillin, and related antibiotics
   6664..6768    -  promoter       AmpR promoter: bla
