[The description below was written by a language model from this plasmid's Addgene catalogue record and pLannotate feature annotations shown in this document.]
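Description:
pCDNA5/FRT/TO_HaloTag9_T2A_EGFP is a mammalian expression plasmid of about 6.8 kb built on the pCDNA5/FRT/TO backbone and used to express the self-labelling protein tag HaloTag9 in mammalian cells. It is propagated in E. coli as a high-copy plasmid through a ColE1/pUC-type origin and selected with ampicillin via the β-lactamase gene. The annotation also picks up small remnants of an f1 origin, the lac promoter/operator region and the pBR322 bom site.

The expression cassette is driven by the CMV immediate-early enhancer and promoter. Immediately downstream are two short tet operator matches, which the annotation software labels as PLtetO-1 and TRE3GV fragments. This is the "TO" arrangement, in which transcription is repressed in cells that express the Tet repressor and induced by tetracycline or doxycycline; in cells lacking the repressor the promoter is constitutive. The insert encodes HaloTag9, a modified bacterial dehalogenase that binds chloroalkane ligands covalently, defined in the record as HaloTag7 carrying Q165H and P174R. According to the construct name, it is followed by a T2A self-cleaving peptide and EGFP, so a single transcript yields the tag plus a separate fluorescent marker of expressing cells. The feature table labels this second reading frame EBFP, most likely a close-homologue match, since the catalogue lists EGFP. A bGH polyadenylation signal terminates the cassette.

Downstream, an FRT site sits directly in front of a hygromycin resistance gene with an SV40 poly(A) signal; no complete promoter is annotated upstream of it. This layout allows FLP-mediated integration into a genomic FRT site in a compatible host line, where hygromycin resistance is typically gained on correct insertion, producing stable isogenic lines. The associated work concerns engineered HaloTag variants for fluorescence lifetime multiplexing.
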