Addgene plasmid #169326: pCDNA5/FRT/TO_HaloTag9_T2A_EGFP
Purpose: Expression of HaloTag9 in mammalian cells
Depositing lab: Kai Johnsson. Depositing organization: Max Planck Institute for Medical Research. Publication: Engineered HaloTag variants for fluorescence lifetime multiplexing. Frei MS, Tarnawski M, Roberti MJ, Koch B, Hiblot J, Johnsson K. Nat Methods. 2021 Dec 16. pii: 10.1038/s41592-021-01341-x. doi: 10.1038/s41592-021-01341-x. PubMed 34916672.
Backbone
  Vector backbone: pCDNA5/FRT/TO
  Vector type: Mammalian Expression
  Selectable markers: Hygromycin ; EGFP
Growth in bacteria
  Bacterial resistance: Ampicillin, 100 μg/mL
  Growth temperature: 37°C
  Growth strain: DH5alpha
  Copy number: High Copy
Gene/Insert
  Gene/Insert name: HaloTag9
  Mutation: HaloTag9 = HaloTag7-Q165H-P174R
Terms and licenses: Academic/Nonprofit Terms; Industry Terms: Not Available to Industry
How to cite: pCDNA5/FRT/TO_HaloTag9_T2A_EGFP was a gift from Kai Johnsson (Addgene plasmid # 169326 ; http://n2t.net/addgene:169326 ; RRID:Addgene_169326)
